Addgene plasmid #118669: pBA cMYC-PHL2
Purpose: Plant overexpression
Depositing lab: Kristiina Himanen. Publication: Genomic and Phenomic Screens for Flower Related RING Type Ubiquitin E3 Ligases in Arabidopsis. Pavicic M, Mouhu K, Wang F, Bilicka M, Chovancek E, Himanen K. Front Plant Sci. 2017 Mar 28;8:416. doi: 10.3389/fpls.2017.00416. eCollection 2017. PubMed 28400782.
Backbone
  Vector backbone: pBA cMYC
  Vector type: Plant Expression
  Selectable markers: Basta
Growth in bacteria
  Bacterial resistance: Spectinomycin, 50 μg/mL
  Growth temperature: 37°C
  Growth strain: DH5alpha
  Copy number: Low Copy
Gene/Insert
  Gene/Insert name: PHL2
  Species: A. thaliana (mustard weed)
  Insert size (bp): 897
  Entrez Gene: AT3G24120 (a.k.a. AT3G24120)
  Promoter: CaMV35S
  Tag / fusion protein: Myc (C terminal on insert)
  Cloning method: Gateway Cloning
Terms and licenses: Academic/Nonprofit Terms; Industry Terms: Not Available to Industry
Depositor comments: 28 C in GV3101 (pMP90) strain Our work is based on genomic approaches in Arabidopsis thaliana and groups of genes are presented in all of the following publications: Pavicic Mirko (2019). Multifaceted roles of RING-type ubiquitin E3 ligases: reverse phenomic approaches. http://urn.fi/URN:ISBN:978-951-51-5483-5 Pavicic M., Mouhu K., Wang F., Bilicka M., Chovancek E., & Himanen K. (2017). Genomic and phenomic screens for flower related RING type ubiquitin E3 ligases in Arabidopsis. Frontiers in Plant Science. doi.org/10.3389/fpls.2017.00416 Pavicic M., Wang F., Mouhu K., Himanen K. (2019). High throughput in vitro seed germination screen identified new ABA responsive RING-type ubiquitin E3 ligases in Arabidopsis thaliana. Plant Cell Tissue and Organ Culture. https://link.springer.com/article/10.1007/s11240-019-01700-9
How to cite: pBA cMYC-PHL2 was a gift from Kristiina Himanen (Addgene plasmid # 118669 ; http://n2t.net/addgene:118669 ; RRID:Addgene_118669)
