[The description below was written by a language model from this plasmid's Addgene catalogue record and pLannotate feature annotations shown in this document.]
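Description:
pBA cMYC-PHL2 is a binary T-DNA plant expression vector of about 11.5 kb, built on the pBA cMYC backbone for Agrobacterium-mediated overexpression of a tagged Arabidopsis thaliana protein. The backbone carries a ColE1/pBR322-type origin with the bom mobilisation region for maintenance in E. coli, together with the pVS1 oriV, RepA and StaA functions that allow stable replication in Agrobacterium. The depositor notes use in the GV3101 (pMP90) strain. Bacterial selection is by spectinomycin through the aadA adenylyltransferase gene. The feature annotation calls the ColE1 origin high-copy, but the catalogue lists the plasmid as low copy.

Between the nopaline-type left and right T-DNA borders lie two plant cassettes. In the first, the CaMV 35S promoter drives the PHL2 coding sequence (AT3G24120), which was introduced by Gateway cloning and is flanked by attB1 and attB2 sites. Downstream of it are tandem Myc epitopes, of which five copies are annotated, so the tag sits at the C terminus. The cassette ends with the NOS terminator. PHL2 is annotated as a transcriptional activator that acts redundantly with PHR1 in controlling transcriptional responses to phosphate starvation. The second cassette, in the opposite orientation, places the bar phosphinothricin acetyltransferase gene under the NOS promoter with the pea rbcS-E9 terminator, giving Basta selection of transformed plants. Fragments of lacZα, lacI, the lac promoter and a Tn5 transposase are also annotated and appear to be remnants of vector construction.

The stated purpose is plant overexpression, and the Myc tag allows immunodetection or pull-down of the protein. The plasmid was deposited with work screening Arabidopsis genes, chiefly RING-type ubiquitin E3 ligases, for roles in flowering and ABA-responsive germination.
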