Features (pLannotate 1.2.2; 33 found; start..end, strand, type, name):
      1..589     -  rep_origin     ori: high-copy-number ColE1/pMB1/pBR322/pUC origin of replication
    835..1622    -  CDS            SmR (fragment): aminoglycoside adenylyltransferase (Murphy, 1985); aadA; confers resistance to spectinomycin and streptomycin
   1633..1689    -  CDS            GmR (fragment): gentamycin acetyltransferase; aacC1; confers resistance to gentamycin
   1865..1888    -  promoter       Pc promoter (fragment): intI1 (promoter lies within the coding sequence); class 1 integron promoter
   2147..2171    +  misc_feature   LB T-DNA repeat: left border repeat from nopaline C58 T-DNA
   2249..2403    -  CDS            lacZα (fragment): LacZα fragment of β-galactosidase; lacZ fragment
   2406..2434    -  misc_feature   MCS (fragment): pUC18/19 multiple cloning site
   2462..3103    -  terminator     E9 terminator: terminator and polyadenylation signal from the pea rbcS-E9 gene
   3147..3698    -  CDS            BlpR: phosphinothricin acetyltransferase; Streptomyces hygroscopicus bar; confers resistance to bialophos or phosphinothricin
   3749..3928    -  promoter       NOS promoter: nopaline synthase promoter
   4008..4331    -  CDS            tnpA (fragment): TN5P_ECOLX - Also known as tnp. Experimental evidence at protein level: Swiss-Prot protein existence level 1. Mediates transposition of transposon Tn5 by a 'cut and paste' mechanism. First, the monomeric transposase binds the 19 bp inverted DNA repeats flanking the transposon. Then, dimerization of the DNA- bound transposase creates a synaptic DNA complex. After nicking of the first DNA strand, excision of the transposon proceeds through a series of intermediates. The transposase then mediates the insertion of the transposon at a new site by strand transfer. The activity of the wild- type tran
   4838..5179    +  promoter       CaMV 35S promoter: strong constitutive promoter from cauliflower mosaic virus
   5216..5240    +  protein_bind   attB1: mutant version of attB; recombination site for the Gateway® BP reaction BP Clonase™
   5261..6145    +  CDS            PHL2: PHL2_ARATH - Experimental evidence at protein level: Swiss-Prot protein existence level 1. Transcriptional activator (PubMed:26586833). Acts redundantly with PHR1 as a key component of the central regulatory system controlling transcriptional responses to Pi starvation (PubMed:26586833). Binds in a sequence-specific manner to phosphate starvation-regulated promoters (PubMed:26586833). From Arabidopsis thaliana (Mouse-ear cress).
   6162..6186    -  protein_bind   attB2: mutant version of attB; recombination site for the Gateway® BP reaction BP Clonase™
   6218..6247    +  CDS            Myc: Myc (human c-Myc proto-oncogene) epitope tag
   6257..6286    +  CDS            Myc: Myc (human c-Myc proto-oncogene) epitope tag
   6296..6325    +  CDS            Myc: Myc (human c-Myc proto-oncogene) epitope tag
   6335..6364    +  CDS            Myc: Myc (human c-Myc proto-oncogene) epitope tag
   6398..6427    +  CDS            Myc: Myc (human c-Myc proto-oncogene) epitope tag
   6511..6763    +  terminator     NOS terminator: nopaline synthase terminator and poly(A) signal
   6802..6824    -  protein_bind   lac operator (fragment): The lac repressor binds to the lac operator to inhibit transcription in E. coli. This inhibition can be relieved by adding lactose or isopropyl-β-D-thiogalactopyranoside (IPTG). lac repressor encoded by lacI
   6828..6858    -  promoter       lac promoter: promoter for the E. coli lac operon
   6873..6894    -  protein_bind   CAP binding site: CAP binding activates transcription in the presence of cAMP. E. coli catabolite activator protein
   6907..6995    -  CDS            lacI (fragment): lac repressor; lacI; The lac repressor binds to the lac operator to inhibit transcription in E. coli. This inhibition can be relieved by adding lactose or isopropyl-β-D-thiogalactopyranoside (IPTG).
   7052..7076    +  misc_feature   RB T-DNA repeat: right border repeat from nopaline C58 T-DNA
   7446..7847    +  CDS            Y4CG_SINFN (fragment): Protein inferred from homology: Swiss-Prot protein existence level 3. From Sinorhizobium fredii (strain NBRC 101917 / NGR234).
   8407..9036    +  CDS            pVS1 StaA: stability protein from the Pseudomonas plasmid pVS1 (Heeb et al., 2000)
   9465..10538   +  CDS            pVS1 RepA: replication protein from the Pseudomonas plasmid pVS1 (Heeb et al., 2000)
  10604..10798   +  rep_origin     pVS1 oriV: origin of replication for the Pseudomonas plasmid pVS1 (Heeb et al., 2000)
  11001..11040   +  CDS            rop (fragment): Rop protein, which maintains plasmids at low copy number; rop
  11142..11282   +  misc_feature   bom: basis of mobility region from pBR322
  11287..11420   -  rep_origin     RSF ori (fragment): Plasmids containing the RSF 1030 origin of replication can be propagated in E. coli cells that contain additional plasmids with compatible origins.
>Addgene plasmid #118669 | pBA cMYC-PHL2 | addgene full sequence | sequence record 229829 | Addgene NGS Result
TTTCCATAGGCTCCGCCCCCCTGACGAGCATCACAAAAATCGACGCTCAAGTCAGAGGTGGCGAAACCCG
ACAGGACTATAAAGATACCAGGCGTTTCCCCCTGGAAGCTCCCTCGTGCGCTCTCCTGTTCCGACCCTGC
CGCTTACCGGATACCTGTCCGCCTTTCTCCCTTCGGGAAGCGTGGCGCTTTCTCATAGCTCACGCTGTAG
GTATCTCAGTTCGGTGTAGGTCGTTCGCTCCAAGCTGGGCTGTGTGCACGAACCCCCCGTTCAGCCCGAC
CGCTGCGCCTTATCCGGTAACTATCGTCTTGAGTCCAACCCGGTAAGACACGACTTATCGCCACTGGCAG
CAGCCACTGGTAACAGGATTAGCAGAGCGAGGTATGTAGGCGGTGCTACAGAGTTCTTGAAGTGGTGGCC
TAACTACGGCTACACTAGAAGGACAGTATTTGGTATCTGCGCTCTGCTGAAGCCAGTTACCTTCGGAAAA
AGAGTTGGTAGCTCTTGATCCGGCAAACAAACCACCGCTGGTAGCGGTGGTTTTTTTGTTTGCAAGCAGC
AGATTACGCGCAGAAAAAAAGGATCTCAAGAAGATCCTTTGATCTTTTCTACGGGGTCTGACGCTCAGTG
GAACGAAAACTCACGTTAAGGGATTTTGGTCATGCATGATATATCTCCCAATTTGTGTAGGGCTTATTAT
GCACGCTTAAAAATAATAAAAGCAGACTTGACCTGATAGTTTGGCTGTGAGCAATTATGTGCTTAGTGCA
TCTAACGCTTGAGTTAAGCCGCGCCGCGAAGCGGCGTCGGCTTGAACGAATTTCTAGCTAGACATTATTT
GCCGACTACCTTGGTGATCTCGCCTTTCACGTAGTGGACAAATTCTTCCAACTGATCTGCGCGCGAGGCC
AAGCGATCTTCTTCTTGTCCAAGATAAGCCTGTCTAGCTTCAAGTATGACGGGCTGATACTGGGCCGGCA
GGCGCTCCATTGCCCAGTCGGCAGCGACATCCTTCGGCGCGATTTTGCCGGTTACTGCGCTGTACCAAAT
GCGGGACAACGTAAGCACTACATTTCGCTCATCGCCAGCCCAGTCGGGCGGCGAGTTCCATAGCGTTAAG
GTTTCATTTAGCGCCTCAAATAGATCCTGTTCAGGAACCGGATCAAAGAGTTCCTCCGCCGCTGGACCTA
CCAAGGCAACGCTATGTTCTCTTGCTTTTGTCAGCAAGATAGCCAGATCAATGTCGATCGTGGCTGGCTC
GAAGATACCTGCAAGAATGTCATTGCGCTGCCATTCTCCAAATTGCAGTTCGCGCTTAGCTGGATAACGC
CACGGAATGATGTCGTCGTGCACAACAATGGTGACTTCTACAGCGCGGAGAATCTCGCTCTCTCCAGGGG
AAGCCGAAGTTTCCAAAAGGTCGTTGATCAAAGCTCGCCGCGTTGTTTCATCAAGCCTTACGGTCACCGT
AACCAGCAAATCAATATCACTGTGTGGCTTCAGGCCGCCATCCACTGCGGAGCCGTACAAATGTACGGCC
AGCAACGTCGGTTCGAGATGGCGCTCGATGACGCCAACTACCTCTGATAGTTGAGTCGATACTTCGGCGA
TCACCGCTTCCCCCATGATGTTTAACTTTGTTTTAGGGCGACTGCCCTGCTGCGTAACATCGTTGCTGCT
CCATAACATCAAACATCGACCCACGGCGTAACGCGCTTGCTGCTTGGATGCCCGAGGCATAGACTGTACC
CCAAAAAAACAGTCATAACAAGCCATGAAAACCGCCACTGCGCCGTTACCACCGCTGCGTTCGGTCAAGG
TTCTGGACCAGTTGCGTGAGCGCATACGCTACTTGCATTACAGCTTACGAACCGAACAGGCTTATGTCCA
CTGGGTTCGTGCCCGAATTGATCACAGGCAGCAACGCTCTGTCATCGTTACAATCAACATGCTACCCTCC
GCGAGATCATCCGTGTTTCAAACCCGGCAGCTTAGTTGCCGTTCTTCCGAATAGCATCGGTAACATGAGC
AAAGTCTGCCGCCTTACAACGGCTCTCCCGCTGACGCCGTCCCGGACTGATGGGCTGCCTGTATCGAGTG
GTGATTTTGTGCCGAGCTGCCGGTCGGGGAGCTGTTGGCTGGCTGGTGGCAGGATATATTGTGGTGTAAA
CAAATTGACGCTTAGACAACTTAATAACACATTGCGGACGTTTTTAATGTACTGAATTAACGCCGAATTG
CTCTAGCATTCGCCATTCAGGCTGCGCAACTGTTGGGAAGGGCGATCGGTGCGGGCCTCTTCGCTATTAC
GCCAGCTGGCGAAAGGGGGATGTGCTGCAAGGCGATTAAGTTGGGTAACGCCAGGGTTTTCCCAGTCACG
ACGTTGTAAAACGACGGCCAGTGCCAAGCTTGCATGCCTGCAGGTCGACTCTAGTGGGTACCAGCTTGGG
CTGCAGGTCGATTGATGCATGTTGTCAATCAATTGGCAAGTCATAAAATGCATTAAAAAATATTTTCATA
CTCAACTACAAATCCATGAGTATAACTATAATTATAAAGCAATGATTAGAATCTGACAAGGATTCTGGAA
AATTACATAAAGGAAAGTTCATAAATGTCTAAAACACAAGAGGACATACTTGTATTCAGTAACATTTGCA
GCTTTTCTAGGTCTGAAAATATATTTGTTGCCTAGTGAATAAGCATAATGGTACAACTACAAGTGTTTTA
CTCCTCATATTAACTTCGGTCATTAGAGGCCACGATTTGACACATTTTTACTCAAAACAAAATGTTTGCA
TATCTCTTATAATTTCAAATTCAACACACAACAAATAAGAGAAAAAACAAATAATATTAATTTGAGAATG
AACAAAAGGACCATATCATTCATTAACTCTTCTCCATCCATTTCCATTTCACAGTTCGATAGCGAAAACC
GAATAAAAAACACAGTAAATTACAAGCACAACAAATGGTACAAGAAAAACAGTTTTCCCAATGCCATAAT
ACTCAAACTCAGTAGGATTCTGGTGTGTGCGCAATGAAACTGATGCATTGAACTTGACGAACGTTGTCGA
AACCGATGATACGAACGAAAGCTCTAGCTAGAGGATCAGGCCTGAATTCAGATCCTCTAGGGGTCATCAG
ATCTCGGTGACGGGCAGGACCGGACGGGGCGGTACCGGCAGGCTGAAGTCCAGCTGCCAGAAACCCACGT
CATGCCAGTTCCCGTGCTTGAAGCCGGCCGCCCGCAGCATGCCGCGGGGGGCATATCCGAGCGCCTCGTG
CATGCGCACGCTCGGGTCGTTGGGCAGCCCGATGACAGCGACCACGCTCTTGAAGCCCTGTGCCTCCAGG
GACTTCAGCAGGTGGGTGTAGAGCGTGGAGCCCAGTCCCGTCCGCTGGTGGCGGGGGGAGACGTACACGG
TCGACTCGGCCGTCCAGTCGTAGGCGTTGCGTGCCTTCCAGGGGCCCGCGTAGGCGATGCCGGCGACCTC
GCCGTCCACCTCGGCGACGAGCCAGGGATAGCGCTCCCGCAGACGGACGAGGTCGTCCGTCCACTCCTGC
GGTTCCTGCGGCTCGGTACGGAAGTTGACCGTGCTTGTCTCGATGTAGTGGTTGACGATGGTGCAGACCG
CCGGCATGTCCGCCTCGGTGGCACGGCGGATGTCGGCCGGGCGTCGTTCTGGGCTCATGGTAGATCCCCC
TAGAGTCGAGATCTGGATTGAGAGTGAATATGAGACTCTAATTGGATACCGAGGGGAATTTATGGAACGT
CAGTGGAGCATTTTTGACAAGAAATATTTGCTAGCTGATAGTGACCTTAGGCGACTTTTGAACGCGCAAT
AATGGTTTCTGACGTATGTGCTTAGCTCATTAAACTCCAGAAACCCGCGGCTGAGTGGCTCCTTCAACGT
TGCGGTTCTGTCAGTTCCAAACGTAAAACGGCTTGTCCCGCGTCATCGGCGGGGGTCATAACGTGACTCC
CTTAATTCTCCGCTCATGATCTTGATCCCCTGCGCCATCAGATCCTTGGCGGCAAGAAAGCCATCCAGTT
TACTTTGCAGGGCTTCCCAACCTTACCAGAGGGCGCCCCAGCTGGCAATTCCGGTTCGCTTGCTGTCCAT
AAAACCGCCCAGTCTAGCTATCGCCATGTAAGCCCACTGCAAGCTACCTGCTTTCTCTTTGCGCTTGCGT
TTTCCCTTGTCCAGATAGCCCAGTAGCTGACATTCATCCGGGGTCAGCACCGTTTCTGCGGACTGGCTTT
CTACGTGTTCCGCTTCCTTTAGCAGCCCTTGCGCCCTGAGTGCTTGCGGCAGCGTGAAGCTTGCATGCCT
GCAGGTCCCCAGATTAGCCTTTTCAATTTCAGAAAGAATGCTAACCCACAGATGGTTAGAGAGGCTTACG
CAGCAGGTCTCATCAAGACGATCTACCCGAGCAATAATCTCCAGGAAATCAAATACCTTCCCAAGAAGGT
TAAAGATGCAGTCAAAAGATTCAGGACTAACTGCATCAAGAACACAGAGAAAGATATATTTCTCAAGATC
AGAAGTACTATTCCAGTATGGACGATTCAAGGCTTGCTTCACAAACCAAGGCAAGTAATAGAGATTGGAG
TCTCTAAAAAGGTAGTTCCCACTGAATCAAAGGCCATGGAGTCAAAGATTCAAATAGAGGACCTAACAGA
ACTCGCCGTAAAGACTGGCGAACAGTTCATACAGAGTCTCTTACGACTCAATGACAAGAAGAAAATCTTC
GTCAACATGGTGGAGCACGACACACTTGTCTACTCCAAAAATATCAAAGATACAGTCTCAGAAGACCAAA
GGGCAATTGAGACTTTTCAACAAAGGGTAATATCCGGAAACCTCCTCGGATTCCATTGCCCAGCTATCTG
TCACTTTATTGTGAAGATAGTGGAAAAGGAAGGTGGCTCCTACAAATGCCATCATTGCGATAAAGGAAAG
GCCATCGTTGAAGATGCCTCTGCCGACAGTGGTCCCAAAGATGGACCCCCACCCACGAGGAGCATCGTGG
AAAAAGAAGACGTTCCAACCACGTCTTCAAAGCAAGTGGATTGATGTGATATCTCCACTGACGTAAGGGA
TGACGCACAATCCCACTATCCTTCGCAAGACCCTTCCTCTATATAAGGAAGTTCATTTCATTTGGAGAGA
ACACGGGGGACTCTAGAGGATCTCGAGGCGCGCCCACAAGTTTGTACAAAAAAGCAGGCTCCGCGGCCGC
CCCCTTCACCATGTACTCAGCGATTCGCTCGCTTCCACTCGATGGTGGACACGTTGGTGGTGACTACCAT
GGACCTCTTGACGGAACCAATCTTCCCGGTGACGCTTGTTTGGTTTTAACGACTGACCCTAAACCTCGTC
TCCGGTGGACAACTGAGCTTCATGAGAGATTCGTTGACGCCGTTACTCAGCTCGGTGGTCCTGACAAAGC
GACTCCCAAAACTATTATGAGAACAATGGGAGTGAAGGGTCTCACTCTCTACCACCTCAAATCACATCTT
CAGAAATTCCGCCTAGGGAGGCAAGCTGGCAAAGAATCAACTGAGAACTCTAAAGATGCTTCTTGTGTAG
GGGAGAGTCAGGACACAGGTTCATCTTCGACATCATCAATGAGAATGGCGCAGCAGGAGCAGAACGAGGG
TTACCAAGTCACCGAAGCTCTACGTGCTCAGATGGAAGTCCAAAGAAGACTACACGATCAATTGGAGGTG
CAACGGAGGCTCCAGCTGAGGATAGAGGCACAAGGAAAATACCTGCAATCGATTCTTGAAAAAGCTTGCA
AGGCCTTTGACGAGCAAGCTGCTACTTTTGCTGGACTTGAGGCTGCTAGGGAAGAGCTATCAGAGCTAGC
CATCAAAGTCTCCAATAGCTCTCAAGGAACATCAGTCCCGTACTTCGATGCAACAAAGATGATGATGATG
CCATCGTTGTCAGAGCTTGCAGTAGCAATAGACAACAAAAACAACATCACAACCAACTGTTCAGTAGAAA
GCTCTCTGACTTCCATCACACATGGGAGCTCTATATCTGCTGCATCAATGAAGAAGCGTCAACGTGGAGA
CAATTTGGGCGTAGGGTATGAATCAGGCTGGATTATGCCTAGTAGCACCATTGGAAAGGGTGGGCGCGCC
GACCCAGCTTTCTTGTACAAAGTGGTGACGTCTCGACGGTATCGATTCAAAGCTATGGAGCAAAAGCTCA
TTTCTGAAGAGGACTTGAATGAAATGGAGCAAAAGCTCATTTCTGAAGAGGACTTGAATGAAATGGAGCA
AAAGCTCATTTCTGAAGAGGACTTGAATGAAATGGAGCAAAAGCTCATTTCTGAAGAGGACTTGAATGAA
ATGGAGAGCTTGGGCGACCTCACCATGGAGCAAAAGCTCATTTCTGAAGAGGACTTGAATTCGGTACCCC
GGGTTCGAAATCGATGGATCCTACGTAGCCTAGGACGCGTCTTAATTAACTAGTGAGCTCGAATTTCCCC
GATCGTTCAAACATTTGGCAATAAAGTTTCTTAAGATTGAATCCTGTTGCCGGTCTTGCGATGATTATCA
TATAATTTCTGTTGAATTACGTTAAGCATGTAATAATTAACATGTAATGCATGACGTTATTTATGAGATG
GGTTTTTATGATTAGAGTCCCGCAATTATACATTTAATACGCGATAGAAAACAAAATATAGCGCGCAAAC
TAGGATAAATTATCGCGCGCGGTGTCATCTATGTTACTAGATCGGGAATTCGTAATCATGTCATAGCTGT
TTCCTGTGTGAAATTGTTATCCGCTCACAATTCCACACAACATACGAGCCGGAAGCATAAAGTGTAAAGC
CTGGGGTGCCTAATGAGTGAGCTAACTCACATTAATTGCGTTGCGCTCACTGCCCGCTTTCCAGTCGGGA
AACCTGTCGTGCCAGCTGCATTAATGAATCGGCCAACGCGCGGGGAGAGGCGGTTTGCGTATTGGAGCTT
GAGCTTGGATCAGATTGTCGTTTCCCGCCTTCAGTTTAAACTATCAGTGTTTGACAGGATATATTGGCGG
GTAAACCTAAGAGAAAAGAGCGTTTATTAGAATAATCGGATATTTAAAAGGGCGTGAAAAGGTTTATCCG
TTCGTCCATTTGTATGTGCATGCCAACCACAGGGTTCCCCTCGGGATCAAAGTACTTTAAAGTACTTTAA
AGTACTTTAAAGTACTTTGATCCAACCCCTCCGCTGCTATAGTGCAGTCGGCTTCTGACGTTCAGTGCAG
CCGTCTTCTGAAAACGACATGTCGCACAAGTCCTAAGTTACGCGACAGGCTGCCGCCCTGCCCTTTTCCT
GGCGTTTTCTTGTCGCGTGTTTTAGTCGCATAAAGTAGAATACTTGCGACTAGAACCGGAGACATTACGC
CATGAACAAGAGCGCCGCCGCTGGCCTGCTGGGCTATGCCCGCGTCAGCACCGACGACCAGGACTTGACC
AACCAACGGGCCGAACTGCACGCGGCCGGCTGCACCAAGCTGTTTTCCGAGAAGATCACCGGCACCAGGC
GCGACCGCCCGGAGCTGGCCAGGATGCTTGACCACCTACGCCCTGGCGACGTTGTGACAGTGACCAGGCT
AGACCGCCTGGCCCGCAGCACCCGCGACCTACTGGACATTGCCGAGCGCATCCAGGAGGCCGGCGCGGGC
CTGCGTAGCCTGGCAGAGCCGTGGGCCGACACCACCACGCCGGCCGGCCGCATGGTGTTGACCGTGTTCG
CCGGCATTGCCGAGTTCGAGCGTTCCCTAATCATCGACCGCACCCGGAGCGGGCGCGAGGCCGCCAAGGC
CCGAGGCGTGAAGTTTGGCCCCCGCCCTACCCTCACCCCGGCACAGATCGCGCACGCCCGCGAGCTGATC
GACCAGGAAGGCCGCACCGTGAAAGAGGCGGCTGCACTGCTTGGCGTGCATCGCTCGACCCTGTACCGCG
CACTTGAGCGCAGCGAGGAAGTGACGCCCACCGAGGCCAGGCGGCGCGGTGCCTTCCGTGAGGACGCATT
GACCGAGGCCGACGCCCTGGCGGCCGCCGAGAATGAACGCCAAGAGGAACAAGCATGAAACCGCACCAGG
ACGGCCAGGACGAACCGTTTTTCATTACCGAAGAGATCGAGGCGGAGATGATCGCGGCCGGGTACGTGTT
CGAGCCGCCCGCGCACGTCTCAACCGTGCGGCTGCATGAAATCCTGGCCGGTTTGTCTGATGCCAAGCTG
GCGGCCTGGCCGGCCAGCTTGGCCGCTGAAGAAACCGAGCGCCGCCGTCTAAAAAGGTGATGTGTATTTG
AGTAAAACAGCTTGCGTCATGCGGTCGCTGCGTATATGATGCGATGAGTAAATAAACAAATACGCAAGGG
GAACGCATGAAGGTTATCGCTGTACTTAACCAGAAAGGCGGGTCAGGCAAGACGACCATCGCAACCCATC
TAGCCCGCGCCCTGCAACTCGCCGGGGCCGATGTTCTGTTAGTCGATTCCGATCCCCAGGGCAGTGCCCG
CGATTGGGCGGCCGTGCGGGAAGATCAACCGCTAACCGTTGTCGGCATCGACCGCCCGACGATTGACCGC
GACGTGAAGGCCATCGGCCGGCGCGACTTCGTAGTGATCGACGGAGCGCCCCAGGCGGCGGACTTGGCTG
TGTCCGCGATCAAGGCAGCCGACTTCGTGCTGATTCCGGTGCAGCCAAGCCCTTACGACATATGGGCCAC
CGCCGACCTGGTGGAGCTGGTTAAGCAGCGCATTGAGGTCACGGATGGAAGGCTACAAGCGGCCTTTGTC
GTGTCGCGGGCGATCAAAGGCACGCGCATCGGCGGTGAGGTTGCCGAGGCGCTGGCCGGGTACGAGCTGC
CCATTCTTGAGTCCCGTATCACGCAGCGCGTGAGCTACCCAGGCACTGCCGCCGCCGGCACAACCGTTCT
TGAATCAGAACCCGAGGGCGACGCTGCCCGCGAGGTCCAGGCGCTGGCCGCTGAAATTAAATCAAAACTC
ATTTGAGTTAATGAGGTAAAGAGAAAATGAGCAAAAGCACAAACACGCTAAGTGCCGGCCGTCCGAGCGC
ACGCAGCAGCAAGGCTGCAACGTTGGCCAGCCTGGCAGACACGCCAGCCATGAAGCGGGTCAACTTTCAG
TTGCCGGCGGAGGATCACACCAAGCTGAAGATGTACGCGGTACGCCAAGGCAAGACCATTACCGAGCTGC
TATCTGAATACATCGCGCAGCTACCAGAGTAAATGAGCAAATGAATAAATGAGTAGATGAATTTTAGCGG
CTAAAGGAGGCGGCATGGAAAATCAAGAACAACCAGGCACCGACGCCGTGGAATGCCCCATGTGTGGAGG
AACGGGCGGTTGGCCAGGCGTAAGCGGCTGGGTTGTCTGCCGGCCCTGCAATGGCACTGGAACCCCCAAG
CCCGAGGAATCGGCGTGAGCGGTCGCAAACCATCCGGCCCGGTACAAATCGGCGCGGCGCTGGGTGATGA
CCTGGTGGAGAAGTTGAAGGCCGCGCAGGCCGCCCAGCGGCAACGCATCGAGGCAGAAGCACGCCCCGGT
GAATCGTGGCAAGCGGCCGCTGATCGAATCCGCAAAGAATCCCGGCAACCGCCGGCAGCCGGTGCGCCGT
CGATTAGGAAGCCGCCCAAGGGCGACGAGCAACCAGATTTTTTCGTTCCGATGCTCTATGACGTGGGCAC
CCGCGATAGTCGCAGCATCATGGACGTGGCCGTTTTCCGTCTGTCGAAGCGTGACCGACGAGCTGGCGAG
GTGATCCGCTACGAGCTTCCAGACGGGCACGTAGAGGTTTCCGCAGGGCCGGCCGGCATGGCCAGTGTGT
GGGATTACGACCTGGTACTGATGGCGGTTTCCCATCTAACCGAATCCATGAACCGATACCGGGAAGGGAA
GGGAGACAAGCCCGGCCGCGTGTTCCGTCCACACGTTGCGGACGTACTCAAGTTCTGCCGGCGAGCCGAT
GGCGGAAAGCAGAAAGACGACCTGGTAGAAACCTGCATTCGGTTAAACACCACGCACGTTGCCATGCAGC
GTACGAAGAAGGCCAAGAACGGCCGCCTGGTGACGGTATCCGAGGGTGAAGCCTTGATTAGCCGCTACAA
GATCGTAAAGAGCGAAACCGGGCGGCCGGAGTACATCGAGATCGAGCTAGCTGATTGGATGTACCGCGAG
ATCACAGAAGGCAAGAACCCGGACGTGCTGACGGTTCACCCCGATTACTTTTTGATCGATCCCGGCATCG
GCCGTTTTCTCTACCGCCTGGCACGCCGCGCCGCAGGCAAGGCAGAAGCCAGATGGTTGTTCAAGACGAT
CTACGAACGCAGTGGCAGCGCCGGAGAGTTCAAGAAGTTCTGTTTCACCGTGCGCAAGCTGATCGGGTCA
AATGACCTGCCGGAGTACGATTTGAAGGAGGAGGCGGGGCAGGCTGGCCCGATCCTAGTCATGCGCTACC
GCAACCTGATCGAGGGCGAAGCATCCGCCGGTTCCTAATGTACGGAGCAGATGCTAGGGCAAATTGCCCT
AGCAGGGGAAAAAGGTCGAAAAGGTCTCTTTCCTGTGGATAGCACGTACATTGGGAACCCAAAGCCGTAC
ATTGGGAACCGGAACCCGTACATTGGGAACCCAAAGCCGTACATTGGGAACCGGTCACACATGTAAGTGA
CTGATATAAAAGAGAAAAAAGGCGATTTTTCCGCCTAAAACTCTTTAAAACTTATTAAAACTCTTAAAAC
CCGCCTGGCCTGTGCATAACTGTCTGGCCAGCGCACAGCCGAAGAGCTGCAAAAAGCGCCTACCCTTCGG
TCGCTGCGCTCCCTACGCCCCGCCGCTTCGCGTCGGCCTATCGCGGCCGCTGGCCGCTCAAAAATGGCTG
GCCTACGGCCAGGCAATCTACCAGGGCGCGGACAAGCCGCGCCGTCGCCACTCGACCGCCGGCGCCCACA
TCAAGGCACCCTGCCTCGCGCGTTTCGGTGATGACGGTGAAAACCTCTGACACATGCAGCTCCCGGAGAC
GGTCACAGCTTGTCTGTAAGCGGATGCCGGGAGCAGACAAGCCCGTCAGGGCGCGTCAGCGGGTGTTGGC
GGGTGTCGGGGCGCAGCCATGACCCAGTCACGTAGCGATAGCGGAGTGTATACTGGCTTAACTATGCGGC
ATCAGAGCAGATTGTACTGAGAGTGCACCATATGCGGTGTGAAATACCGCACAGATGCGTAAGGAGAAAA
TACCGCATCAGGCGCTCTTCCGCTTCCTCGCTCACTGACTCGCTGCGCTCGGTCGTTCGGCTGCGGCGAG
CGGTATCAGCTCACTCAAAGGCGGTAATACGGTTATCCACAGAATCAGGGGATAACGCAGGAAAGAACAT
GTGAGCAAAAGGCCAGCAAAAGGCCAGGAACCGTAAAAAGGCCGCGTTGCTGGCGTT
